>Addgene plasmid #228335 | pMT1981 | addgene full sequence | sequence record 462052 | Addgene Long Read Sequencing Result
GACGAAAGGGCCTCGTGATACGCCTATTTTTATAGGTTAATGTCATGATAATAATGGTTTCTTAGACGTC
AGGTGGCACTTTTCGGGGAAATGTGCGCGGAACCCCTATTTGTTTATTTTTCTAAATACATTCAAATATG
TATCCGCTCATGAGACAATAACCCTGATAAATGCTTCAATAATATTGAAAAAGGAAGAGTATGAGTATTC
AACATTTCCGTGTCGCCCTTATTCCCTTTTTTGCGGCATTTTGCCTTCCTGTTTTTGCTCACCCAGAAAC
GCTGGTGAAAGTAAAAGATGCTGAAGATCAGTTGGGTGCACGAGTGGGTTACATCGAACTGGATCTCAAC
AGCGGTAAGATCCTTGAGAGTTTTCGCCCCGAAGAACGTTTTCCAATGATGAGCACTTTTAAAGTTCTGC
TATGTGGCGCGGTATTATCCCGTATTGACGCCGGGCAAGAGCAACTCGGTCGCCGCATACACTATTCTCA
GAATGACTTGGTTGAGTACTCACCAGTCACAGAAAAGCATCTTACGGATGGCATGACAGTAAGAGAATTA
TGCAGTGCTGCCATAACCATGAGTGATAACACTGCGGCCAACTTACTTCTGACAACGATCGGAGGACCGA
AGGAGCTAACCGCTTTTTTGCACAACATGGGGGATCATGTAACTCGCCTTGATCGTTGGGAACCGGAGCT
GAATGAAGCCATACCAAACGACGAGCGTGACACCACGATGCCTGTAGCAATGGCAACAACGTTGCGCAAA
CTATTAACTGGCGAACTACTTACTCTAGCTTCCCGGCAACAATTAATAGACTGGATGGAGGCGGATAAAG
TTGCAGGACCACTTCTGCGCTCGGCCCTTCCGGCTGGCTGGTTTATTGCTGATAAATCTGGAGCCGGTGA
GCGTGGGTCTCGCGGTATCATTGCAGCACTGGGGCCAGATGGTAAGCCCTCCCGTATCGTAGTTATCTAC
ACGACGGGGAGTCAGGCAACTATGGATGAACGAAATAGACAGATCGCTGAGATAGGTGCCTCACTGATTA
AGCATTGGTAACTGTCAGACCAAGTTTACTCATATATACTTTAGATTGATTTAAAACTTCATTTTTAATT
TAAAAGGATCTAGGTGAAGATCCTTTTTGATAATCTCATGACCAAAATCCCTTAACGTGAGTTTTCGTTC
CACTGAGCGTCAGACCCCGTAGAAAAGATCAAAGGATCTTCTTGAGATCCTTTTTTTCTGCGCGTAATCT
GCTGCTTGCAAACAAAAAAACCACCGCTACCAGCGGTGGTTTGTTTGCCGGATCAAGAGCTACCAACTCT
TTTTCCGAAGGTAACTGGCTTCAGCAGAGCGCAGATACCAAATACTGTTCTTCTAGTGTAGCCGTAGTTA
GGCCACCACTTCAAGAACTCTGTAGCACCGCCTACATACCTCGCTCTGCTAATCCTGTTACCAGTGGCTG
CTGCCAGTGGCGATAAGTCGTGTCTTACCGGGTTGGACTCAAGACGATAGTTACCGGATAAGGCGCAGCG
GTCGGGCTGAACGGGGGGTTCGTGCACACAGCCCAGCTTGGAGCGAACGACCTACACCGAACTGAGATAC
CTACAGCGTGAGCTATGAGAAAGCGCCACGCTTCCCGAAGGGAGAAAGGCGGACAGGTATCCGGTAAGCG
GCAGGGTCGGAACAGGAGAGCGCACGAGGGAGCTTCCAGGGGGAAACGCCTGGTATCTTTATAGTCCTGT
CGGGTTTCGCCACCTCTGACTTGAGCGTCGATTTTTGTGATGCTCGTCAGGGGGGCGGAGCCTATGGAAA
AACGCCAGCAACGCGGCCTTTTTACGGTTCCTGGCCTTTTGCTGGCCTTTTGCTCACATGTTCTTTCCTG
CGTTATCCCCTGATTCTGTGGATAACCGTATTACCGCCTTTGAGTGAGCTGATACCGCTCGCCGCAGCCG
AACGACCGAGCGCAGCGAGTCAGTGAGCGAGGAAGCGGAAGAGCGCCCAATACGCAAACCGCCTCTCCCC
GCGCGTTGGCCGATTCATTAATGCAGCTGGCACGACAGGTTTCCCGACTGGAAAGCGGGCAGTGAGCGCA
ACGCAATTAATGTGAGTTAGCTCACTCATTAGGCACCCCAGGCTTTACACTTTATGCTTCCGGCTCGTAT
GTTGTGTGGAATTGTGAGCGGATAACAATTTCACACAGGAAACAGCTATGACCATGATTACGCCGCTAGC
CATGGTTGTGCGACAGATTCACTGTGAAAGACTGTTCATTATACCCACGTTTCACTGGGAGATGTAAGCC
TTAGGTGTTTTACCCTGATTAGATAATACAATAACCAACAGAAATACGAGAATCTAAACTAATTTCGATG
ATTCATTTTTCTTTTTACCGCGCTGCCTCTTTTGGCAATTCTTTCACCTATATTCTACCTTCTCTTTCCT
TTTGTTCTAAACTTATTACCAGCTATCTATGTCGAATCAAGAAGAAGGACTTAAACTGTGGGGTGGCAGG
TTTACTGGGGCTACTGACCCCTTGATGGATTTGTATAACGCTTCCTTACCTTACGACAAGAAAATGTACA
AGGTGGATTTAGAAGGAACAAAAGTTTACACTGAGGGCCTGGAGAAAATTAATTTGCTAACTAAAGACGA
ACTAAGTGAGATTCATCGTGGTCTCAAATTGATTGAAGCAGAGTGGGCAGAAGGGAAGTTTGTTGAGAAG
CCAGGGGATGAGGATATTCACACTGCTAATGAACGTCGCTTGGGTGAGTTGATTGGTCGTGGAATCTCTG
GTAAGGTTCATACCGGAAGGTCTAGAAATGATCAAGTTGCCACTGATATGCGGTTGTATGTCAGAGACAA
TCTAACTCAGTTGGCTGACTATCTGAAGCAGTTCATTCAAGTAATCATCAAGAGAGCTGAACAGGAAATA
GACGTCTTGATGCCCGGTTATACTCACTTGCAAAGAGCTCAACCAATCAGATGGTCTCACTGGTTGAGCA
TGTATGCTACCTATTTCACTGAAGATTATGAGAGACTGAATCAAATCGTTAAAAGGTTGAACAAATCCCC
ATTGGGAGCTGGAGCTTTGGCTGGTCATCCTTATGGAATTGATCGTGAATACATTGCTGAGAGATTAGGG
TTTGATTCTGTTATTGGTAATTCTTTGGCCGCTGTTTCAGACAGAGATTTTGTAGTCGAAACCATGTTCT
GGTCTTCGTTGTTTATGAATCATATTTCTCGATTCTCAGAAGATTTGATCATTTACTCCACTGGAGAGTT
TGGATTTATCAAGTTGGCAGATGCTTATTCTACTGGATCTTCTCTGATGCCTCAAAAAAAAAACCCAGAC
TCTTTGGAGTTATTGAGGGGTAAATCTGGTAGATGTTTTGGGGCCTTGGCTGGTTTCCTCATGTCTATTA
AGTCCATTCCGTCAACCTATAACAAAGATATGCAAGAGGATAAGGAGCCTTTATTTGATACTCTAATCAC
TGTAGAGCACTCGATTTTGATAGCATCCGGTGTAGTTTCTACCTTGAACATTGATGCCGAACGAATGAAG
AATGCTCTAACTATGGATATGCTGGCTACAGATCTTGCCGACTATTTAGTTAGAAGGGGAGTTCCATTCA
GAGAAACTCACCACATTTCTGGTGAATGTGTCAGACAAGCCGAGGAGTTGAACCTTTCTGGTATTGATCA
GTTGTCCCTCGAACAATTGAAATCCATTGACTCCCGTTTTGAGGCTGATGTGGCTTCAACGTTTGACTTT
GAAGCCAGTGTTGAAAAAAGAACTGCCACCGGAGGAACTTCTAAGACTGCTGTTTTAAAGCAATTGGATG
CACTGAATGAAAAGCTAGAGTCTTGACTGCAGGTCGACTCTAGAGGATCCATGATACGAAACGTACCGTA
TCGTTAAGGTGAATGATACGAAACGTACCGTATCGTTAAGGTCAATGATACGAAACGTACCGTATCGTTA
AGGTCAATGATACGAAACGTACCGTATCGTTAAGGTGTATGATACGAAACGTACCGTATCGTTAAGGTAG
ATGATACGAAACGTACCGTATCGTTAAGGTGGCGTTGTGATCCGGAGATCCATGATACGAAACGTACCGT
ATCGTTAAGGTGAATGATACGAAACGTACCGTATCGTTAAGGTCAATGATACGAAACGTACCGTATCGTT
AAGGTCAATGATACGAAACGTACCGTATCGTTAAGGTGTATGATACGAAACGTACCGTATCGTTAAGGTA
GATGATACGAAACGTACCGTATCGTTAAGGTGGCGTTGTGATCCGGAGATCCATGATACGAAACGTACCG
TATCGTTAAGGTGAATGATACGAAACGTACCGTATCGTTAAGGTCAATGATACGAAACGTACCGTATCGT
TAAGGTCAATGATACGAAACGTACCGTATCGTTAAGGTGTATGATACGAAACGTACCGTATCGTTAAGGT
AGATGATACGAAACGTACCGTATCGTTAAGGTGGCGTTCAGCAATATATAAACAGAAGGAAGCTGCCCTG
TCTTAAACCTTTTTTTTTATCATCATTATTAGCTTACTTTCATAATTGCGACTGGTTCCAATTGACAAGC
TTTTGATTTTAACGACTTTTAACGACAACTTGAGAAGATCAAAAAACAACTAATTATTCGAAACGACTAG
TATGGTTTCTAAGGGTGAAGAGTTGTTCACTGGTGTTGTTCCAATCTTGGTTGAGTTGGACGGTGACGTT
AACGGACACAAGTTCTCTGTTTCTGGTGAAGGTGAGGGTGACGCTACTTACGGAAAGTTGACTTTGAAGT
TCATCTGTACTACTGGTAAGTTGCCAGTTCCATGGCCAACTTTGGTTACTACTTTGACTTACGGTGTTCA
GTGTTTCTCCAGATACCCAGACCACATGAAGCAGCACGATTTCTTCAAGTCTGCTATGCCAGAGGGTTAC
GTTCAAGAGAGAACTATCTTCTTCAAGGACGACGGTAACTACAAGACTAGAGCTGAGGTTAAGTTCGAGG
GTGACACATTGGTTAACAGAATCGAGTTGAAGGGTATCGACTTCAAAGAGGACGGAAACATCTTGGGTCA
CAAGTTGGAGTACAACTACAACTCCCACAACGTTTACATCATGGCTGACAAGCAGAAGAACGGTATCAAG
GTTAACTTCAAGATCAGACACAACATCGAGGACGGTTCCGTTCAATTGGCTGACCACTACCAACAGAACA
CTCCAATTGGTGACGGTCCAGTTTTGTTGCCAGACAACCACTACTTGTCCACTCAATCCGCTTTGTCCAA
GGACCCAAACGAGAAGAGAGATCACATGGTTTTGTTGGAGTTCGTTACTGCTGCTGGTATCACTTTGGGT
ATGGACGAGTTGTACAAGTAACTCGAGCCTTAGACATGACTGTTCCTCAGTTCAAGTTGGGCACTTACGA
GAAGACCGGTCTTGCTAGATTCTAATCAAGAGGATGTCAGAATGCCATTTGCCTGAGAGATGCAGGCTTC
ATTTTTGATACTTTTTTATTTGTAACCTATATAGTATAGGATTTTTTTTGTCATTTTGTTTCTTCTCGTA
CGAGCTTGCTCCTGATCAGCCTATCTCGCAGCTGATGAATATCTTGTGGTAGGGGTTTGGGAAAATCATT
CGAGTTTGATGTTTTTCTTGGTATTTCCCACTCCTCTTCAGAGTACAGAAGATTAAGTGAGACGTTCGTT
TGTGCAAGCTTAGATCCCCGGGTACCGAGCTCGAATTCGCCGTACCACTTCAAAACACCCAAGCACAGCA
TACTAAATTTCCCCTCTTTCTTCCTCTAGGGTGTCGTTAATTACCCGTACTAAAGGTTTGGAAAAGAAAA
AAGAGACCGCCTCGTTTCTTTTTCTTCGTCGAAAAAGGCAATAAAAATTTTTATCACGTTTCTTTTTCTT
GAAAATTTTTTTTTTTGATTTTTTTCTCTTTCGATGACCTCCCATTGATATTTAAGTTAATAAACGGTCT
TCAATTTCTCAAGTTTCAGTTTCATTTTTCTTGTTCTATTACAACTTTTTTTACTTCTTGCTCATTAGAA
AGAAAGCATAGCAATCTAATCTAAGTTTTAATTACAAAATGAAGAAGCCAGAGTTGACTGCTACTTCCGT
TGAGAAGTTCTTGATCGAGAAGTTCGACTCCGTTTCCGACTTGATGCAATTGTCTGAAGGTGAAGAGTCC
AGAGCTTTCTCCTTTGACGTTGGTGGTAGAGGTTACGTTTTGAGAGTTAATTCCTGTGCTGACGGTTTCT
ACAAGGACAGATACGTTTACAGACACTTCGCTTCCGCTGCTTTGCCAATTCCAGAGGTTTTGGACATTGG
TGAGTTCTCCGAGTCCTTGACTTACTGTATCTCCAGAAGAGCTCAGGGAGTTACATTGCAAGACTTGCCA
GAAACTGAGTTGCCAGCTGTTTTGCAACCAGTTGCTGAAGCTATGGACGCTATTGCTGCTGCTGACTTGT
CTCAAACTTCTGGTTTTGGTCCATTCGGTCCACAGGGTATTGGTCAGTACACTACTTGGAGAGACTTCAT
CTGTGCTATCGCTGACCCACATGTTTACCACTGGCAAACTGTTATGGACGATACTGTTTCCGCTTCCGTT
GCTCAGGCTTTGGACGAATTGATGTTGTGGGCTGAAGATTGTCCTGAGGTTAGACATTTGGTTCACGCTG
ACTTCGGTTCCAACAACGTTTTGACTGACAACGGTAGAATCACTGCTGTTATCGACTGGTCCGAAGCTAT
GTTCGGTGACTCTCAATACGAGGTTGCTAACATCTTCTTTTGGAGACCATGGTTGGCTTGTATGGAACAG
CAGACTAGATACTTCGAGAGAAGACACCCAGAATTGGCTGGTTCCCCAAGATTGAGAGCTTACATGTTGA
GAATCGGTTTGGACCAGTTGTACCAGTCCTTGGTTGATGGTAACTTCGATGATGCTGCTTGGGCTCAAGG
TAGATGTGACGCTATCGTTAGATCCGGTGCTGGTACTGTTGGTAGAACTCAGATTGCTAGAAGATCCGCT
GCTGTTTGGACTGACGGTTGTGTTGAAGTTTTGGCTGACTCCGGTAACAGAAGACCATCCACTAGACCAA
GAGCTAAAGAGGTTGGTAGAGTTTAAGTATTAAGAACGTTATTTATATTTCAAATTTTTCTTTTTTTTCT
CTACAGACGCTGTACGCATGTAACATTATACTGAAAACCTTGCTTGAGAAGGTTTTGGGACGCTCGAAGA
TCCAGCTGCATTAATGAATCGGCCAACGCGCGGGGAGAGGCGGTTTGCGTATTGGGCGCTCTTCCGCTTC
CTCGGAATTCACTGGCCGTCGTTTTACAACGTCGTGACTGGGAAAACCCTGGCGTTACCCAACTTAATCG
CCTTGCAGCACATCCCCCTTTCGCCAGCTGGCGTAATAGCGAAGAGGCCCGCACCGATCGCCCTTCCCAA
CAGTTGCGCAGCCTGAATGGCGAATGGCGCCTGATGCGGTATTTTCTCCTTACGCATCTGTGCGGTATTT
CACACCGCATATGGTGCACTCTCAGTACAATCTGCTCTGATGCCGCATAGTTAAGCCAGCCCCGACACCC
GCCAACACCCGCTGACGCGCCCTGACGGGCTTGTCTGCTCCCGGCATCCGCTTACAGACAAGCTGTGACC
GTCTCCGGGAGCTGCATGTGTCAGAGGTTTTCACCGTCATCACCGAAACGCGCGA
Features (pLannotate 1.2.2; 22 found; start..end, strand, type, name):
     96..200     +  promoter       AmpR promoter: bla
    201..1061    +  CDS            AmpR: β-lactamase; bla; confers resistance to ampicillin, carbenicillin, and related antibiotics
   1232..1820    +  rep_origin     ori: high-copy-number ColE1/pMB1/pBR322/pUC origin of replication
   2003..2095    +  CDS            lacI (fragment): lac repressor; lacI; The lac repressor binds to the lac operator to inhibit transcription in E. coli. This inhibition can be relieved by adding lactose or isopropyl-β-D-thiogalactopyranoside (IPTG).
   2108..2129    +  protein_bind   CAP binding site: CAP binding activates transcription in the presence of cAMP. E. coli catabolite activator protein
   2144..2174    +  promoter       lac promoter: promoter for the E. coli lac operon
   2182..2198    +  protein_bind   lac operator: The lac repressor binds to the lac operator to inhibit transcription in E. coli. This inhibition can be relieved by adding lactose or isopropyl-β-D-thiogalactopyranoside (IPTG). lac repressor encoded by lacI
   2243..2311    +  CDS            DED81 (fragment): SYNC_SACPA - Protein inferred from homology: Swiss-Prot protein existence level 3. From Saccharomyces paradoxus (Yeast) (Saccharomyces douglasii).
   2503..3867    +  CDS            ARG4: ARLY_YEAST - Experimental evidence at protein level: Swiss-Prot protein existence level 1. From Saccharomyces cerevisiae (strain ATCC 204508 / S288c) (Baker's yeast).
   3877..3900    -  misc_feature   MCS (fragment): pUC18/19 multiple cloning site
   4519..4685    +  promoter       AOX1 promoter (fragment): Pichia pastoris AOX1; inducible promoter, regulated by methanol
   4692..5408    +  CDS            EGFP: EGFP is a basic (constitutively fluorescent) green fluorescent protein published in 1996, derived from Aequorea victoria. It is reported to be a rapidly-maturing weak dimer with moderate acid sensitivity.
   5417..5482    +  CDS            AOX1 (fragment): ALOX1_KOMPC - Experimental evidence at protein level: Swiss-Prot protein existence level 1. Major isoform of alcohol oxidase, which catalyzes the oxidation of methanol to formaldehyde and hydrogen peroxide, the first step in the methanol utilization pathway of methylotrophic yeasts. From Komagataella phaffii (strain ATCC 76273 / CBS 7435 / CECT 11047 / NRRL Y-11430 / Wegner 21-1) (Yeast) (Pichia pastoris).
   5486..5732    +  terminator     AOX1 terminator: Pichia pastoris AOX1; transcription terminator for AOX1
   5753..5778    -  misc_feature   MCS (fragment): pUC18/19 multiple cloning site
   5777..6115    +  promoter       TEF1 promoter (fragment): S. cerevisiae TEF1; promoter for EF-1α
   6129..7151    +  CDS            hph: KHYB_ECOLX - Experimental evidence at protein level: Swiss-Prot protein existence level 1. The aminoglycoside phosphotransferases achieve inactivation of their antibiotic substrates by phosphorylation. Only phosphorylates hygromycin and closely related compounds such as demethyl analogs and destomycin. From Escherichia coli.
   7166..7279    +  terminator     CYC1 terminator (fragment): S. cerevisiae CYC1; transcription terminator for CYC1
   7282..7339    -  CDS            lacI (fragment): lac repressor; lacI; The lac repressor binds to the lac operator to inhibit transcription in E. coli. This inhibition can be relieved by adding lactose or isopropyl-β-D-thiogalactopyranoside (IPTG).
   7357..7514    +  CDS            lacZα (fragment): LacZα fragment of β-galactosidase; lacZ fragment
   7520..7619    -  misc_feature   bom (fragment): basis of mobility region from pBR322
   7721..1       -  CDS            rop (fragment) (across the origin): Rop protein, which maintains plasmids at low copy number; rop
