[The description below was written by a language model from this plasmid's Addgene catalogue record and pLannotate feature annotations shown in this document.]
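Description:
pMT1981 is a yeast expression and synthetic-biology plasmid of 7,755 nt built on a pUC19 backbone. It places EGFP under a promoter that responds to 2,4-diacetylphloroglucinol (DAPG). In E. coli it is maintained at high copy through the ColE1/pUC origin and selected with ampicillin via the bla β-lactamase gene. Remnants of the pUC lac region (CAP site, lac promoter and operator, lacZα fragment, and split pieces of the multiple cloning site) mark where the yeast modules were inserted. No yeast replication origin or centromere is annotated. The plasmid may therefore be meant for chromosomal integration, although the record does not say so.

The reporter cassette consists of the synthetic promoter named KpPhl18.1, the EGFP coding sequence, and the Pichia pastoris (Komagataella phaffii) AOX1 terminator. The annotation detects only a short AOX1 promoter fragment immediately upstream of EGFP. This fits a design in which a core promoter piece is combined with synthetic regulatory sequence in the unannotated stretch before it. The "Kp" prefix and the AOX1 parts point to K. phaffii as the intended host, though the catalogue does not name the species. No DAPG-responsive regulator gene is annotated on the plasmid, so that factor is presumably supplied from elsewhere in the host strain.

Yeast selection uses a hygromycin resistance cassette, with hph driven by a TEF1 promoter fragment and followed by a CYC1 terminator fragment. A full-length Saccharomyces cerevisiae ARG4 gene (argininosuccinate lyase) is also present. It could act as an auxotrophic marker or a targeting sequence, but its role is not stated. The plasmid serves as a fluorescent readout for characterising the strength and inducibility of DAPG-controlled synthetic promoters in yeast.
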