Addgene plasmid #228335: pMT1981
Purpose: 2,4-Diacetylphloroglucinol (DAPG)-regulatable EGFP expression
Depositing lab: Jun Ishii. Depositing organization: Kobe University. Publication: Designing strong inducible synthetic promoters in yeasts. Tominaga M, Shima Y, Nozaki K, Ito Y, Someda M, Shoya Y, Hashii N, Obata C, Matsumoto-Kitano M, Suematsu K, Matsukawa T, Hosoya K, Hashiba N, Kondo A, Ishii J. Nat Commun. 2024 Dec 19;15(1):10653. doi: 10.1038/s41467-024-54865-z. PubMed 39702268.
Backbone
  Vector backbone: pUC19
  Vector type: Yeast Expression, Synthetic Biology
  Selectable markers: Hygromycin
Growth in bacteria
  Bacterial resistance: Ampicillin, 100 μg/mL
  Growth temperature: 37°C
  Growth strain: DH5alpha
  Copy number: High Copy
Gene/Insert
  Gene/Insert name: EGFP
  Species: Synthetic; Aequorea victoria
  Promoter: 2,4-Diacetylphloroglucinol-regulatable synthetic promoter (KpPhl18.1)
  Cloning method: Ligation Independent Cloning
Terms and licenses: Academic/Nonprofit Terms; Industry Terms: Not Available to Industry
How to cite: pMT1981 was a gift from Jun Ishii (Addgene plasmid # 228335 ; http://n2t.net/addgene:228335 ; RRID:Addgene_228335)
